>Addgene plasmid #106200 | pAAV.CAG.SF-iGluSnFR.S72A | addgene full sequence | sequence record 204611 | Addgene NGS Result
AGCGCCCAATACGCAAACCGCCTCTCCCCGCGCGTTGGCCGATTCATTAATGCAGCTGNCGCGCTCGCTC
GCTCRMCKGGRMMGCSSGSRSWRAGCGCRRCGCAATTAATGTGAGTTAGCTCRCTCATYAGGCACCCYRG
GCTTWMCACCW
[36 nt withheld, positions 152-187]
CCCATTCGCCATTCAGGCTGCGCAACTGTTGGGAAGGGCGATCGGTGCGGGCCTCTTCGCTATTACGCCA
GCTGCGCGCTCGCTCGCTCACTGAGGCCGCCCGGGCAAAGCCCGGGCGTCGGGCGACCTTTGGTCGCCCG
GCCTCAGTGAGCGAGCGAGCGCGCAGAGAGGGAGTGGCCAACTCCATCACTAGGGGTTCCTTGTAGTTAA
TGATTAACCCGCCATGCTACTTATCTACGTAGCCATGCTCTAGGAAGAGTACCATTGACGTCAATAATGA
CGTATGTTCCCATAGTAACGCCAATAGGGACTTTCCATTGACGTCAATGGGTGGAGTATTTACGGTAAAC
TGCCCACTTGGCAGTACATCAAGTGTATCATATGCCAAGTACGCCCCCTATTGACGTCAATGACGGTAAA
TGGCCCGCCTGGCATTATGCCCAGTACATGACCTTATGGGACTTTCCTACTTGGCAGTACATCTACGTAT
TAGTCATCGCTATTACCATGGTCGAGGTGAGCCCCACGTTCTGCTTCACTCTCCCCATCTCCCCCCCCTC
CCCACCCCCAATTTTGTATTTATTTATTTTTTAATTATTTTGTGCAGCGATGGGGGCGGGGGGGGGGGGG
GGGCGCGCGCCAGGCGGGGCGGGGCGGGGCGRGGGGCGGGGCGGGGCGAGGCGGAGAGGTGCGGCGGCAG
CCAATCAGAGCGGCGCGCTCCGAAAGTTTCCTTTTATGGCGAGGCGGCGGCGGCGGCGGCCCTATAAAAA
GCGAAGCGCGCGGCGGGCGGGAGTCGCTGCGCGCTGCCTTCGCCCCGTGCCCCGCTCCGCCGCCGCCTCG
CGCCGCCCGCCCCGGCTCTGACTGACCGCGTTACTCCCACAGGTGAGCGGGCGGGACGGCCCTTCTCCTC
CGGGCTGTAATTAGCGCTTGGTTTAATGACGGCTTGTTTCTTTTCTGTGGCTGCGTGAAAGCCTTGAGGG
GCTCCGGGAGGGCCCTTTGTGCGGGGGGAGCGGCTCGGGGCTGTCCGCGGGGGGACGGCTGCCTTCGGGG
GGGACGGGGCAGGGCGGGGTTCGGCTTCTGGCGTGTGACCGGCGGCTCTAGAGCCTCTGCTAACCATGTT
CATGCCTTCTTCTTTTTCCTACAGCTCCTGGGCAACGTGCTGGTTATTGTGCTGTCTCATCATTTTGGCA
AAGAATTGGATCCCGCCACCATGGAGACAGACACACTCCTGCTATGGGTACTGCTGCTCTGGGTTCCAGG
TTCCACTGGTGACAGATCTGCCGCAGGCAGCACGCTGGACAAAATCGCCAAAAACGGTGTGATTGTCGTC
GGTCACCGTGAATCTTCAGTGCCTTTCTCTTATTACGACAATCAGCAAAAAGTGGTGGGTTACTCGCAGG
ATTACTCCAACGCCATTGTTGAAGCAGTGAAAAAGAAACTCAACAAACCGGACTTGCAGGTAAAACTGAT
TCCGATTACCGCACAAAACCGTATTCCACTGCTGCAAAACGGCACTTTCGATTTTGAATGTGGTTCTACC
ACCAACAACGTCGAACGCCAAAAACAGGCGGCTTTCTCTGACACTATTTTCGTGGTCGGTACGCGCCTGT
TGACCAAAAAGGGTGGCGATATCAAAGATTTTGCCAACCTGAAAGACAAAGCCGTAGTCGTCACTTCCGG
CACTACCTCTGAAGTTTTGCTCAACAAACTGAATGAAGAGCAAAAAATGAATATGCGCATCATCAGCGCC
AAAGATCACGGTGACTCTTTCCGCACCCTGGAAAGCGGTCGTGCCGTTGCCTTTATGATGGATGACGTGC
TGCTGGCCGGTGAACGTGCGAAAGCGAAGAAACCAGACAACTGGGAAATCGTCGGCAAGCCGCAGTCTCA
GGAGGCCTACGGTTGTATGTTGCGTAAAGATGATCCGCAGTTCAAAAAGCTGATGGATGACACCATCGCT
CAGGTGCAGACCTCCGGTGAAGCGGAAAAATGGTTTGATAAGTGGTTCAAAAATCCAATTCTGGTGAGCC
ACAACGTCTATATCACCGCCGACAAGCAGAAGAACGGCATCAAGGCGAACTTCAAGATCCGCCACAACGT
GGAGGACGGCAGCGTGCAGCTCGCCGACCACTACCAGCAGAACACCCCCATCGGCGACGGCCCCGTGCTG
CTGCCCGACAACCACTACCTGAGCACCCAGTCCGTGCTGAGCAAAGACCCCAACGAGAAGCGCGATCACA
TGGTCCTGCTGGAGTTCGTGACCGCCGCCGGGATCACTCTCGGCATGGACGAGCTGTACAAGGGCGGTAC
CGGAGGGAGCATGAGCAAGGGCGAGGAGCTGTTCACCGGGGTGGTGCCCATCCTGGTCGAGCTGGACGGC
GACGTAAACGGCCACAAGTTCAGCGTGCGCGGCGAGGGCGAGGGCGATGCCACCAACGGCAAGCTGACCC
TGAAGTTCATCTGCACCACCGGCAAGCTGCCCGTGCCCTGGCCCACCCTCGTGACCACCCTGACCTACGG
CGTGCAGTGCTTCAGCCGCTACCCCGACCACATGAAGCAGCACGACTTCTTCAAGTCCGCCATGCCCGAA
GGCTACGTCCAGGAGCGCACCATCAGCTTCAAGGACGACGGCACCTACAAGACCCGCGCCGAGGTGAAGT
TCGAGGGCGACACCCTGGTGAACCGCATCGAGCTGAAGGGCATCGACTTCAAGGAGGACGGCAACATCCT
GGGGCACAAGCTGGAGTACAACTTTAACAACCCCCTGAACATGAATTTCGAACTGTCAGACGAAATGAAA
GCACTGTTCAAAGAACCGAATGACAAGGCACTGAAACTGCAGGTCGACGAACAAAAACTCATCTCAGAAG
AGGATCTGAATGCTGTGGGCCAGGACACGCAGGAGGTCATCGTGGTGCCACACTCCTTGCCCTTTAAGGT
GGTGGTGATCTCAGCCATCCTGGCCCTGGTGGTGCTCACCATCATCTCCCTTATCATCCTCATCATGCTT
TGGCAGAAGAAGCCACGTTAGAAGCTTATCGATAATCAACCTCTGGATTACAAAATTTGTGAAAGATTGA
CTGGTATTCTTAACTATGTTGCTCCTTTTACGCTATGTGGATACGCTGCTTTAATGCCTTTGTATCATGC
TATTGCTTCCCGTATGGCTTTCATTTTCTCCTCCTTGTATAAATCCTGGTTGCTGTCTCTTTATGAGGAG
TTGTGGCCCGTTGTCAGGCAACGTGGCGTGGTGTGCACTGTGTTTGCTGACGCAACCCCCACTGGTTGGG
GCATTGCCACCACCTGTCAGCTCCTTTCCGGGACTTTCGCTTTCCCCCTCCCTATTGCCACGGCGGAACT
CATCGCCGCCTGCCTTGCCCGCTGCTGGACAGGGGCTCGGCTGTTGGGCACTGACAATTCCGTGGTGTTG
TCGGGGAAATCATCGTCCTTTCCTTGGCTGCTCGCCTGTGTTGCCACCTGGATTCTGCGCGGGACGTCCT
TCTGCTACGTCCCTTCGGCCCTCAATCCAGCGGACCTTCCTTCCCGCGGCCTGCTGCCGGCTCTGCGGCC
TCTTCCGCGTCTTCGCCTTCGCCCTCAGACGAGTCGGATCTCCCTTTGGGCCGCCTCCCCGCATCGATAC
CGTCGACCCGGGCGGCCGCTTCGAGCAGACATGATAAGATACATTGATGAGTTTGGACAAACCACAACTA
GAATGCAGTGAAAAAAATGCTTTATTTGTGAAATTTGTGATGCTATTGCTTTATTTGTAACCATTATAAG
CTGCAATAAACAAGTTAACAACAACAATTGCATTCATTTTATGTTTCAGGTTCAGGGGGAGATGTGGGAG
GTTTTTTAAAGCAAGTAAAACCTCTACAAATGTGGTAAAATCGATAAGGATCTTCCTAGAGCATGGCTAC
GTAGATAAGTAGCATGGCGGGTTAATCATTAACTACAAGGAACCCCTAGTGATGGAGTTGGCCACTCCCT
CTCTGCGCGCTCGCTCGCTCACTGAGGCCGGGCGACCAAAGGTCGCCCGACGCCCGGGCTTTGCCCGGGC
GGCCTCAGTGAGCGAGCGAGCGCGCAGCTGSMKTAATRRMKMSRMKKCMCKSRCCGNYYCACTGAGGCCG
GGCGACCAAAGGTCGCCCGACGCCCGGGCTTTGCCCGGGCGGCCTCAGTGAGCGAGCGAGCGCGCAGCTG
GCGTAATAGCGAAGAGGCCCGCACCGATCGCCCTTCCCAACAGTTGCGCAGCCTGAATGGCGAATGGG
[124 nt withheld, positions 4456-4579]
C
[91 nt withheld, positions 4581-4671]
A
[49 nt withheld, positions 4673-4721]
CCTTTGACGTTGGAGTCCACGTTCTTT
[37 nt withheld, positions 4749-4785]
ACCCTATCTCGGTCTATTCTTTTGATTTATAAGGGATTTTGCCGATTTCGGCCTATTGGTTAAAAAATGA
GCTGATTTAACAAAAATTTAACGCGAATTTTAACAAAATATTAACGCTTACAATTTAGGTGGCACTTTTC
GGGGAAATGTGCGCGGAACCCCTATTTGTTTATTTTTCTAAATACATTCAAATATGTATCCGCTCATGAG
ACAATAACCCTGATAAATGCTTCAATAATATTGAAAAAGGAAGAGTATGAGTATTCAACATTTCCGTGTC
GCCCTTATTCCCTTTTTTGCGGCATTTTGCCTTCCTGTTTTTGCTCACCCAGAAACGCTGGTGAAAGTAA
AAGATGCTGAAGATCAGTTGGGTGCACGAGTGGGTTACATCGAACTGGATCTCAACAGCGGTAAGATCCT
TGAGAGTTTTCGCCCCGAAGAACGTTTTCCAATGATGAGCACTTTTAAAGTTCTGCTATGTGGCGCGGTA
TTATCCCGTATTGACGCCGGGCAAGAGCAACTCGGTCGCCGCATACACTATTCTCAGAATGACTTGGTTG
AGTACTCACCAGTCACAGAAAAGCATCTTACGGATGGCATGACAGTAAGAGAATTATGCAGTGCTGCCAT
AACCATGAGTGATAACACTGCGGCCAACTTACTTCTGACAACGATCGGAGGACCGAAGGAGCTAACCGCT
TTTTTGCACAACATGGGGGATCATGTAACTCGCCTTGATCGTTGGGAACCGGAGCTGAATGAAGCCATAC
CAAACGACGAGCGTGACACCACGATGCCTGTAGCAATGGCAACAACGTTGCGCAAACTATTAACTGGCGA
ACTACTTACTCTAGCTTCCCGGCAACAATTAATAGACTGGATGGAGGCGGATAAAGTTGCAGGACCACTT
CTGCGCTCGGCCCTTCCGGCTGGCTGGTTTATTGCTGATAAATCTGGAGCCGGTGAGCGTGGGTCTCGCG
GTATCATTGCAGCACTGGGGCCAGATGGTAAGCCCTCCCGTATCGTAGTTATCTACACGACGGGGAGTCA
GGCAACTATGGATGAACGAAATAGACAGATCGCTGAGATAGGTGCCTCACTGATTAAGCATTGGTAACTG
TCAGACCAAGTTTACTCATATATACTTTAGATTGATTTAAAACTTCATTTTTAATTTAAAAGGATCTAGG
TGAAGATCCTTTTTGATAATCTCATGACCAAAATCCCTTAACGTGAGTTTTCGTTCCACTGAGCGTCAGA
CCCCGTAGAAAAGATCAAAGGATCTTCTTGAGATCCTTTTTTTCTGCGCGTAATCTGCTGCTTGCAAACA
AAAAAACCACCGCTACCAGCGGTGGTTTGTTTGCCGGATCAAGAGCTACCAACTCTTTTTCCGAAGGTAA
CTGGCTTCAGCAGAGCGCAGATACCAAATACTGTTCTTCTAGTGTAGCCGTAGTTAGGCCACCACTTCAA
GAACTCTGTAGCACCGCCTACATACCTCGCTCTGCTAATCCTGTTACCAGTGGCTGCTGCCAGTGGCGAT
AAGTCGTGTCTTACCGGGTTGGACTCAAGACGATAGTTACCGGATAAGGCGCAGCGGTCGGGCTGAACGG
GGGGTTCGTGCACACAGCCCAGCTTGGAGCGAACGACCTACACCGAACTGAGATACCTACAGCGTGAGCT
ATGAGAAAGCGCCACGCTTCCCGAAGGGAGAAAGGCGGACAGGTATCCGGTAAGCGGCAGGGTCGGAACA
GGAGAGCGCACGAGGGAGCTTCCAGGGGGAAACGCCTGGTATCTTTATAGTCCTGTCGGGTTTCGCCACC
TCTGACTTGAGCGTCGATTTTTGTGATGCTCGTCAGGGGGGCGGAGCCTATGGAAAAACGCCAGCAACGC
GGCCTTTTTACGGTTCCTGGCCTTTTGCTGGCCTTTTGCTCACATGTTCTTTCCTGCGTTATCCCCTGAT
TCTGTGGATAACCGTATTACCGCCTTTGAGTGAGCTGATACCGCTCGCCGCAGCCGAACGACCGAGCGCA
GCGAGTCAGTGAGCGAGGAAGCGGAAG
Features (pLannotate 1.2.2; 24 found; start..end, strand, type, name):
      2..58      +  CDS            lacI (fragment): lac repressor; lacI; The lac repressor binds to the lac operator to inhibit transcription in E. coli. This inhibition can be relieved by adding lactose or isopropyl-β-D-thiogalactopyranoside (IPTG).
    107..128     +  protein_bind   CAP binding site: CAP binding activates transcription in the presence of cAMP. E. coli catabolite activator protein
    147..187     -  rep_origin     f1 ori (fragment) (sequence partly withheld): f1 bacteriophage origin of replication; arrow indicates direction of (+) strand synthesis
    192..261     -  CDS            lacZα (fragment): LacZα fragment of β-galactosidase; lacZ fragment
    256..388     -  repeat_region  AAV2 ITR (fragment): inverted terminal repeat of adeno-associated virus serotype 2 inverted
    449..697     +  enhancer       CMV enhancer (fragment): human cytomegalovirus immediate early enhancer
    699..976     +  promoter       chicken β-actin promoter: No description available
    977..1112    +  intron         hybrid intron (fragment): hybrid between chicken β-actin (CBA) and minute virus of mice (MMV) introns (Gray et al., 2011)
   1201..1331    +  intron         chimeric intron (fragment): chimera between introns from chicken β-actin and rabbit β-globin
   1398..1460    +  sig_peptide    Igκ leader: leader sequence from mouse immunoglobulin κ light chain
   1467..2207    +  CDS            gltI (fragment): GLTI_ECOLI - Also known as ybeJ, yzzK. Experimental evidence at protein level: Swiss-Prot protein existence level 1. Part of the ABC transporter complex GltIJKL involved in glutamate and aspartate uptake. Binds to both glutamate and aspartate. From Escherichia coli (strain K12).
   2220..2939    +  CDS            cEGFP: cEGFP is a basic (constitutively fluorescent) green fluorescent protein published in 2008, derived from Aequorea victoria.
   2952..3020    +  CDS            gltI (fragment): GLTI_ECOLI - Also known as ybeJ, yzzK. Experimental evidence at protein level: Swiss-Prot protein existence level 1. Part of the ABC transporter complex GltIJKL involved in glutamate and aspartate uptake. Binds to both glutamate and aspartate. From Escherichia coli (strain K12).
   3069..3215    +  CDS            PDGFRβ TM domain: transmembrane domain from platelet derived growth factor receptor beta
   3231..3819    +  misc_feature   WPRE: woodchuck hepatitis virus posttranscriptional regulatory element
   3862..3983    -  polyA_signal   SV40 poly(A) signal: SV40 polyadenylation signal
   4006..4074    -  CDS            large T antigen (fragment): large T antigen from SV40 (simian virus 40)
   4145..4277    +  repeat_region  AAV2 ITR (fragment): inverted terminal repeat of adeno-associated virus serotype 2 inverted
   4307..4387    +  repeat_region  AAV2 ITR (fragment): inverted terminal repeat of adeno-associated virus serotype 2 inverted
   4382..4451    +  CDS            lacZα (fragment): LacZα fragment of β-galactosidase; lacZ fragment
   4456..4884    +  rep_origin     f1 ori (sequence partly withheld): f1 bacteriophage origin of replication; arrow indicates direction of (+) strand synthesis
   4937..5041    +  promoter       AmpR promoter: bla
   5042..5902    +  CDS            AmpR: β-lactamase; bla; confers resistance to ampicillin, carbenicillin, and related antibiotics
   6073..6661    +  rep_origin     ori: high-copy-number ColE1/pMB1/pBR322/pUC origin of replication
