[The description below was written by a language model from this plasmid's Addgene catalogue record and pLannotate feature annotations shown in this document.]
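Description:
pAAV.CAG.SF-iGluSnFR.S72A is an adeno-associated virus transfer plasmid (about 6.8 kb in the sequenced record) built on the pAAV.CAG backbone for expressing a genetically encoded fluorescent glutamate sensor in mammalian cells. It is maintained in E. coli as a high-copy plasmid through a ColE1/pUC-type origin and is selected with ampicillin via the β-lactamase gene. An f1 phage origin and short lac-derived remnants are also present in the backbone. The expression cassette lies between AAV2 inverted terminal repeats, which are the cis elements needed for replication and packaging of the intervening DNA into recombinant AAV particles when helper functions are supplied in trans. The recombination-reduced recorded growth strain is consistent with the need to preserve these repeats.

Expression is driven by the CAG promoter, annotated here as a CMV enhancer fragment, the chicken β-actin promoter and hybrid/chimeric intron sequences. The synthetic 1.8 kb insert begins with a mouse Igκ leader for secretory targeting. This is followed by the E. coli glutamate/aspartate-binding protein GltI, which is interrupted by a GFP-type fluorescent domain (annotated as cEGFP; the "SF" in the name refers to superfolder GFP). The insert ends in the PDGFRβ transmembrane domain, which anchors the sensor on the extracellular face of the plasma membrane. Glutamate binding to GltI changes the conformation of the inserted fluorophore and so alters its fluorescence. The S72A substitution in GltI gives a weak-affinity variant, as stated in the record. A WPRE and an SV40 polyadenylation signal downstream improve transcript processing and expression. The construct is used for imaging extracellular glutamate release, and the depositor notes that a newer sensor generation, iGluSnFR3, is now available.
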