Addgene plasmid #106200: pAAV.CAG.SF-iGluSnFR.S72A
Purpose: Weak affinity glutamate sensor ** A newer version of this sensor is available. Please see iGluSnFR3 plasmids at https://www.addgene.org/browse/article/28220233/ **
Depositing lab: Loren Looger. Depositing organization: HHMI, Janelia Research Campus. Publication: Stability, affinity, and chromatic variants of the glutamate sensor iGluSnFR. Marvin JS, Scholl B, Wilson DE, Podgorski K, Kazemipour A, Muller JA, Schoch S, Quiroz FJU, Rebola N, Bao H, Little JP, Tkachuk AN, Cai E, Hantman AW, Wang SS, DePiero VJ, Borghuis BG, Chapman ER, Dietrich D, DiGregorio DA, Fitzpatrick D, Looger LL. Nat Methods. 2018 Nov;15(11):936-939. doi: 10.1038/s41592-018-0171-3. Epub 2018 Oct 30. PubMed 30377363.
Backbone
  Vector backbone: pAAV.CAG
  Backbone size w/o insert (bp): 5024
  Vector type: AAV
Growth in bacteria
  Bacterial resistance: Ampicillin, 100 μg/mL
  Growth temperature: 37°C
  Growth strain: NEB Stable
  Copy number: High Copy
Gene/Insert
  Gene/Insert name: SF-iGluSnFR.S72A
  Species: Synthetic
  Insert size (bp): 1821
  Mutation: GltI: S72A
  Promoter: CAG
  Cloning method: Restriction Enzyme; 5′ cloning site unknown (unknown if destroyed); 3′ cloning site unknown (unknown if destroyed)
Terms and licenses: Academic/Nonprofit Terms; Industry Terms: Not Available to Industry
Depositor comments: ** A newer version of this sensor is available. Please see iGluSnFR3 plasmids at https://www.addgene.org/browse/article/28220233/ **
How to cite: pAAV.CAG.SF-iGluSnFR.S72A was a gift from Loren Looger (Addgene plasmid # 106200 ; http://n2t.net/addgene:106200 ; RRID:Addgene_106200)
